Addgene plasmid #176339: pSTAT5B-donor
Purpose: CRISPR donor plasmid to create GFP fusion proteins
Depositing lab: Barbara Stranger & Kevin White.
Backbone
  Vector backbone: pUC19
  Vector type: CRISPR
Growth in bacteria
  Bacterial resistance: Ampicillin and Kanamycin, 100 & 50 μg/mL
  Growth temperature: 37°C
  Growth strain: DH5alpha
  Copy number: High Copy
Gene/Insert
  Gene/Insert name: STAT5B
  Species: H. sapiens (human)
  Entrez Gene: STAT5B (a.k.a. GHISID2, STAT5)
  Tag / fusion protein: GFP (C terminal on insert)
  Cloning method: Gibson Cloning
Terms and licenses: Academic/Nonprofit Terms; Industry Terms: Not Available to Industry
Depositor comments: Cloning source: K562 cells. Our lab normally uses Top10 cells for transformation.
How to cite: pSTAT5B-donor was a gift from Barbara Stranger & Kevin White (Addgene plasmid # 176339 ; http://n2t.net/addgene:176339 ; RRID:Addgene_176339)
