[The description below was written by a language model from this plasmid's Addgene catalogue record and pLannotate feature annotations shown in this document.]
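Description:
pSTAT5B-donor is a homology-directed repair template built in the high-copy bacterial cloning vector pUC19, intended for CRISPR-mediated knock-in of a GFP tag at the C terminus of human STAT5B. The 7,380-nt plasmid carries the ColE1/pUC origin and the β-lactamase gene with its promoter, along with remnants of the pUC lac region (lac promoter, operator, CAP site, lacZα and MCS fragments). The record lists both ampicillin and kanamycin for bacterial selection, the latter matching the Tn5 NeoR/KanR gene in the insert. The insert was assembled by Gibson cloning, with K562 cells given as the cloning source.

The payload sits between the lacZα fragment and the MCS. Two short coding segments matching STAT5B are annotated upstream of the tag; one was scored against the mouse orthologue, which most likely reflects sequence conservation rather than a mouse origin. These appear to be exons within a genomic 5′ homology arm ending at the last STAT5B codons. They are followed on the same strand by a fragment annotated as part of a TEV cleavage/His composite tag, an S-Tag, and EGFP, so correct integration should yield a STAT5B fusion carrying affinity and epitope handles plus the fluorescent protein. Downstream, an EMCV IRES2 drives NeoR/KanR, which would couple G418 resistance to transcription from the endogenous STAT5B locus, since no mammalian promoter is annotated. About 1.1 kb of unannotated sequence after the resistance gene presumably forms the 3′ homology arm, although the feature table does not label it. No guide RNA or Cas9 is annotated, so these must be supplied separately. Tagged lines of this kind suit imaging, purification or GFP-antibody-based chromatin profiling, though the record states only GFP fusion creation.
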