Features (pLannotate 1.2.2; 18 found; start..end, strand, type, name):
     58..74      -  protein_bind   lac operator: The lac repressor binds to the lac operator to inhibit transcription in E. coli. This inhibition can be relieved by adding lactose or isopropyl-β-D-thiogalactopyranoside (IPTG). lac repressor encoded by lacI
     82..112     -  promoter       lac promoter: promoter for the E. coli lac operon
    127..148     -  protein_bind   CAP binding site: CAP binding activates transcription in the presence of cAMP. E. coli catabolite activator protein
    161..253     -  CDS            lacI (fragment): lac repressor; lacI; The lac repressor binds to the lac operator to inhibit transcription in E. coli. This inhibition can be relieved by adding lactose or isopropyl-β-D-thiogalactopyranoside (IPTG).
    436..1024    -  rep_origin     ori: high-copy-number ColE1/pMB1/pBR322/pUC origin of replication
   1195..2055    -  CDS            AmpR: β-lactamase; bla; confers resistance to ampicillin, carbenicillin, and related antibiotics
   2056..2160    -  promoter       AmpR promoter: bla
   2255..2290    +  CDS            rop (fragment): Rop protein, which maintains plasmids at low copy number; rop
   2392..2491    +  misc_feature   bom (fragment): basis of mobility region from pBR322
   2497..2654    -  CDS            lacZα (fragment): LacZα fragment of β-galactosidase; lacZ fragment
   3146..3250    +  CDS            STAT5B (fragment): STA5B_HUMAN - Experimental evidence at protein level: Swiss-Prot protein existence level 1. Carries out a dual function: signal transduction and activation of transcription. Mediates cellular responses to the cytokine KITLG/SCF and other growth factors. Binds to the GAS element and activates PRL-induced transcription. Positively regulates hematopoietic/erythroid differentiation. From Homo sapiens (Human).
   3723..3851    +  CDS            Stat5b (fragment): STA5B_MOUSE - Experimental evidence at protein level: Swiss-Prot protein existence level 1. Carries out a dual function: signal transduction and activation of transcription. Mediates cellular responses to the cytokine KITLG/SCF and other growth factors. Binds to the GAS element and activates PRL-induced transcription. Positively regulates hematopoietic/erythroid differentiation. From Mus musculus (Mouse).
   3872..3892    +  CDS            capTEV™ (fragment): composite tag for in vivo biotinylation, TEV protease cleavage, and 6xHis tagging
   3906..3950    +  CDS            S-Tag: affinity and epitope tag derived from pancreatic ribonuclease A
   4041..4760    +  CDS            EGFP: the original enhanced GFP (Yang et al., 1996) mammalian codon-optimized
   4798..5383    +  misc_feature   IRES2: internal ribosome entry site (IRES) of the encephalomyocarditis virus (EMCV)
   5465..6268    +  CDS            NeoR/KanR: aminoglycoside phosphotransferase from Tn5; aph(3')-II (or nptII); confers resistance to neomycin, kanamycin, and G418 (Geneticin®)
   7380..21      +  misc_feature   MCS (fragment) (across the origin): pUC18/19 multiple cloning site
>Addgene plasmid #176339 | pSTAT5B-donor | addgene full sequence | sequence record 347884 | Addgene NGS Result
GACCTGCAGGCATGCAAGCTTGGCGTAATCATGGTCATAGCTGTTTCCTGTGTGAAATTGTTATCCGCTC
ACAATTCCACACAACATACGAGCCGGAAGCATAAAGTGTAAAGCCTGGGGTGCCTAATGAGTGAGCTAAC
TCACATTAATTGCGTTGCGCTCACTGCCCGCTTTCCAGTCGGGAAACCTGTCGTGCCAGCTGCATTAATG
AATCGGCCAACGCGCGGGGAGAGGCGGTTTGCGTATTGGGCGCTCTTCCGCTTCCTCGCTCACTGACTCG
CTGCGCTCGGTCGTTCGGCTGCGGCGAGCGGTATCAGCTCACTCAAAGGCGGTAATACGGTTATCCACAG
AATCAGGGGATAACGCAGGAAAGAACATGTGAGCAAAAGGCCAGCAAAAGGCCAGGAACCGTAAAAAGGC
CGCGTTGCTGGCGTTTTTCCATAGGCTCCGCCCCCCTGACGAGCATCACAAAAATCGACGCTCAAGTCAG
AGGTGGCGAAACCCGACAGGACTATAAAGATACCAGGCGTTTCCCCCTGGAAGCTCCCTCGTGCGCTCTC
CTGTTCCGACCCTGCCGCTTACCGGATACCTGTCCGCCTTTCTCCCTTCGGGAAGCGTGGCGCTTTCTCA
TAGCTCACGCTGTAGGTATCTCAGTTCGGTGTAGGTCGTTCGCTCCAAGCTGGGCTGTGTGCACGAACCC
CCCGTTCAGCCCGACCGCTGCGCCTTATCCGGTAACTATCGTCTTGAGTCCAACCCGGTAAGACACGACT
TATCGCCACTGGCAGCAGCCACTGGTAACAGGATTAGCAGAGCGAGGTATGTAGGCGGTGCTACAGAGTT
CTTGAAGTGGTGGCCTAACTACGGCTACACTAGAAGAACAGTATTTGGTATCTGCGCTCTGCTGAAGCCA
GTTACCTTCGGAAAAAGAGTTGGTAGCTCTTGATCCGGCAAACAAACCACCGCTGGTAGCGGTGGTTTTT
TTGTTTGCAAGCAGCAGATTACGCGCAGAAAAAAAGGATCTCAAGAAGATCCTTTGATCTTTTCTACGGG
GTCTGACGCTCAGTGGAACGAAAACTCACGTTAAGGGATTTTGGTCATGAGATTATCAAAAAGGATCTTC
ACCTAGATCCTTTTAAATTAAAAATGAAGTTTTAAATCAATCTAAAGTATATATGAGTAAACTTGGTCTG
ACAGTTACCAATGCTTAATCAGTGAGGCACCTATCTCAGCGATCTGTCTATTTCGTTCATCCATAGTTGC
CTGACTCCCCGTCGTGTAGATAACTACGATACGGGAGGGCTTACCATCTGGCCCCAGTGCTGCAATGATA
CCGCGAGACCCACGCTCACCGGCTCCAGATTTATCAGCAATAAACCAGCCAGCCGGAAGGGCCGAGCGCA
GAAGTGGTCCTGCAACTTTATCCGCCTCCATCCAGTCTATTAATTGTTGCCGGGAAGCTAGAGTAAGTAG
TTCGCCAGTTAATAGTTTGCGCAACGTTGTTGCCATTGCTACAGGCATCGTGGTGTCACGCTCGTCGTTT
GGTATGGCTTCATTCAGCTCCGGTTCCCAACGATCAAGGCGAGTTACATGATCCCCCATGTTGTGCAAAA
AAGCGGTTAGCTCCTTCGGTCCTCCGATCGTTGTCAGAAGTAAGTTGGCCGCAGTGTTATCACTCATGGT
TATGGCAGCACTGCATAATTCTCTTACTGTCATGCCATCCGTAAGATGCTTTTCTGTGACTGGTGAGTAC
TCAACCAAGTCATTCTGAGAATAGTGTATGCGGCGACCGAGTTGCTCTTGCCCGGCGTCAATACGGGATA
ATACCGCGCCACATAGCAGAACTTTAAAAGTGCTCATCATTGGAAAACGTTCTTCGGGGCGAAAACTCTC
AAGGATCTTACCGCTGTTGAGATCCAGTTCGATGTAACCCACTCGTGCACCCAACTGATCTTCAGCATCT
TTTACTTTCACCAGCGTTTCTGGGTGAGCAAAAACAGGAAGGCAAAATGCCGCAAAAAAGGGAATAAGGG
CGACACGGAAATGTTGAATACTCATACTCTTCCTTTTTCAATATTATTGAAGCATTTATCAGGGTTATTG
TCTCATGAGCGGATACATATTTGAATGTATTTAGAAAAATAAACAAATAGGGGTTCCGCGCACATTTCCC
CGAAAAGTGCCACCTGACGTCTAAGAAACCATTATTATCATGACATTAACCTATAAAAATAGGCGTATCA
CGAGGCCCTTTCGTCTCGCGCGTTTCGGTGATGACGGTGAAAACCTCTGACACATGCAGCTCCCGGAGAC
GGTCACAGCTTGTCTGTAAGCGGATGCCGGGAGCAGACAAGCCCGTCAGGGCGCGTCAGCGGGTGTTGGC
GGGTGTCGGGGCTGGCTTAACTATGCGGCATCAGAGCAGATTGTACTGAGAGTGCACCATATGCGGTGTG
AAATACCGCACAGATGCGTAAGGAGAAAATACCGCATCAGGCGCCATTCGCCATTCAGGCTGCGCAACTG
TTGGGAAGGGCGATCGGTGCGGGCCTCTTCGCTATTACGCCAGCTGGCGAAAGGGGGATGTGCTGCAAGG
CGATTAAGTTGGGTAACGCCAGGGTTTTCCCAGTCACGACGTTGTAAAACGACGGCCAGTGAATTCGAGC
TCGGTACCCCCTTAGATAAGTTAGGTGGTTGTGTTCTGTCCTAAGAAAAGATGTGATTCATAAGGAAGAT
CACATTTTTGTTTCACTTGAGAACTTTGATTTACTACATTCTTCCCTTGGCAGCTAAAGCTGTTGATGGA
TACGTGAAGCCACAGATCAAGCAAGTGGTCCCTGAGTAAGTGTCCAGGTGGCTGTGGCTCTCCTTCTGCC
TCTTTCCTCCTCCCCCAGACCCTGCCTCCCATCCTTATCCTGGCCCAGCTTTCCGCTCCCCCGGGGAAAC
TGTCTCAGCCCTGGGGAAGGACCTGGGCTTGGTGATGCTATGCCAGTACCTGAGGCCCCACTCCTGTAGC
TGGAGCCCCAGGGCCGAGTGGGGCACTTTGTCCTTCTACACCCTGAGAAAGACAAAGATACCCCTTGGTC
CCCTCCCCAAGTCAGCTGCCCTGGCCTCCCTGGCAGCTGAAGCTCTGTTCTCTTCCTTCTGCAGGTTTGT
GAACGCATCTGCAGATGCCGGGGGCGGCAGCGCCACGTACATGGACCAGGCCCCCTCCCCAGCTGTGTGT
CCCCAGGCTCACTATAACATGTACCCACAGAAGTAGGTGGCATTCTTGTGGGGGTCCACAGGGGAGGAAC
TGGGGGCTTGGCCCCAGGCTGGACCCCTGGAGGGCTGGGGTCAAAGGAATCCAGAGCTCCTCTAGGTCTG
AGACCACACAGCCCTGGCCCGGGCTCTGGCCTTTGGGAGGGAGAGATTTGACCAGAAGTGATTGGTGGTT
TAGAGTCGGGTTGGGCAAATGTCATCTGTTCCCCTCTCTCAATATGGAGATTTTTCTTGCTCTAAGGACT
GAGTGGAGTTGTGATGTGTCTGGACAGCCGGTGTGAGAGGTAACAGGGGAGGGTATTTCAGTCTGAGTTG
CTGTACAGCCAGCTGTTTGAATGGTTGTTCTTTTCCCATGAAGCCCCAGGCTGAGGGCATAGGCTGGCTC
AGACTGCTCCCCTGGTGGCCTGTGGGGCTTGGGGTGGTCTCTGGCAGGCTTTCCCCTTCCCTTCATCCCT
CTTCTTTCCCTCCCAAGCCCTGACTCAGTCCTTGACACCGATGGGGACTTCGATCTGGAGGACACAATGG
ACGTAGCGCGGCGTGTGGAGGAGCTCCTGGGCCGGCCAATGGACAGTCAGTGGATCCCGCACGCACAATC
GGGGATTCCAACTACTGCAAGCGAGAATCTTTATTTTCAGGGCGCCGCCAAATTCAAAGAAACCGCTGCT
GCTAAATTCGAACGCCAGCACATGGACAGCGGAGGTGGAGGTTCGAGCGGTCCCTCGGGTTCGTCGAGCC
TGGAAGTTCTGTTCCAGGGGCCCCTGTCGTCGAGCGGTCCCTCGGGTTCGATGGTGAGCAAAGGCGAGGA
GCTGTTCACCGGGGTGGTGCCCATCCTGGTCGAGCTGGACGGCGACGTAAACGGCCACAAGTTCAGCGTG
TCCGGCGAGGGCGAGGGCGATGCCACCTACGGCAAGCTGACCCTGAAGTTCATCTGCACCACCGGCAAGC
TGCCCGTGCCCTGGCCCACCCTCGTGACCACCCTGACCTACGGCGTGCAGTGCTTCAGCCGCTACCCCGA
CCACATGAAGCAGCACGACTTCTTCAAGTCCGCCATGCCCGAAGGCTACGTCCAGGAGCGCACCATCTTC
TTCAAGGACGACGGCAACTACAAGACCCGCGCCGAGGTGAAGTTCGAGGGCGACACCCTGGTGAACCGCA
TCGAGCTGAAGGGCATCGACTTCAAGGAGGACGGCAACATCCTGGGGCACAAGCTGGAGTACAACTACAA
CAGCCACAACGTCTATATCATGGCCGACAAGCAGAAGAACGGCATCAAGGTGAACTTCAAGATCCGCCAC
AACATCGAGGACGGCAGCGTGCGGCTCGCCGACCACTACCAGCAGGACACCCCCATCGGCGACGGCCCCG
TGCTGCTGCCCGACAACCACTACCTGAGCACCCAGTCCGCCCTGAGCAAAGACCCCAACGAGAAGCGCGA
TCACATGGTCCTTAAGGAGTTCGTGACCGCCGCCGGGATCACTCTCGGCATGGACGAGCTGTACAAGTAA
TGATCTAGAGTCGAGTTAATTAAGAATTCCGCCCCCCCCCCTCTCCCTCCCCCCCCCTAACGTTACTGGC
CGAAGCCGCTTGGAATAAGGCCGGTGTGCGTTTGTCTATATGTTATTTTCCACCATATTGCCGTCTTTTG
GCAATGTGGGGGCCCGGAAACCTGGCCCTGTCTTCTTGACGAGCATTCCTAGGGGTCTTTCCCCTCTCGC
CAAAGGAATGCAGGGTCTGTTGAATGTCGTGAAGGAAGCAGTTCCTCTGGAAGCTTCTTGAAGACAAACA
ACGTCTGTAGCGACCCTTTGCAGGCAGCGGAACCCCCCACCTGGCGACAGGTGCCTCTGCGGCCAAAAGC
CACGTGTATAAGATACACCTGCAAAGGCGGCACAACCCCAGTGCCACGTTGTGAGTTGGATAGTTGTGGA
AAGAGTCAAATGGCTCTCCTCAAGCGTATTCAACAAGGGGCTGAAGGATGCCCAGAAGGTACCCCATTGT
ATGGGATCTGATCTGGGGCCTCGGTGCACATGCTTTACATGTGTTTAGTCGAGGTTAAAAAAACGTCTAG
GCCCCCCGAACCACGGGGACGTGGTTTTCCTTTGAAAAACACGATGATAATATGGCCACAACCTGTTACA
TTGCACAAGATAAAAATATATCATCACGAACAGTAAAACTGTCTGCTTACATAAACAGTAATACAAGGGG
TGTTATGGGATCGGCCATTGAACAGGATGGATTGCACGCAGGTTCTCCGGCCGCTTGGGTGGAGAGGCTA
TTCGGCTATGACTGGGCACAACAGACAATCGGCTGCTCTGATGCCGCCGTGTTCCGGCTGTCAGCGCAGG
GGCGCCCGGTTCTTTTTGTCAAGACCGACCTGTCCGGTGCCCTGAATGAACTGCAGGACGAGGCAGCGCG
GCTATCGTGGCTGGCCACGACGGGCGTTCCTTGCGCAGCTGTGCTCGACGTTGTCACTGAAGCGGGAAGG
GACTGGCTGCTATTGGGCGAAGTGCCGGGGCAGGATCTCCTGTCATCTCACCTTGCTCCTGCCGAGAAAG
TATCCATCATGGCTGATGCAATGCGGCGGCTGCATACGCTTGATCCGGCTACCTGCCCATTCGACCACCA
AGCGAAACATCGCATCGAGCGAGCACGTACTCGGATGGAAGCCGGTCTTGTCGATCAGGATGATCTGGAC
GAAGAGCATCAGGGGCTCGCGCCAGCCGAACTGTTCGCCAGGCTCAAGGCGCGCATGCCCGACGGCGAGG
ATCTCGTCGTGACCCATGGCGATGCCTGCTTGCCGAATATCATGGTGGAAAATGGCCGCTTTTCTGGATT
CATCGACTGTGGCCGGCTGGGTGTGGCGGACCGCTATCAGGACATAGCGTTGGCTACCCGTGATATTGCT
GAAGAGCTTGGCGGCGAATGGGCTGACCGCTTCCTCGTGCTTTACGGTATCGCCGCTCCCGATTCGCAGC
GCATCGCCTTCTATCGCCTTCTTGACGAGTTCTTCTGAGTCCCCCGCGACCTCTCCATCTTCAGCTTCTT
CATCTTCACCAGAGGAATCACTCTTGTGGATGTTTTAATTCCATGAATCGCTTCTCTTTTGAAACAATAC
TCATAATGTGAAGTGTTAATACTAGTTGTGACCTTAGTGTTTCTGTGCATGGTGGCACCAGCGAAGGGAG
TGCGAGTATGTGTTTGTGTGTGTGTGTGTGTGTGTGTGTGCGTGTTTGCACGTTATGGTGTTTCTCCCTC
TCACTGTCTGAGAGTTTAGTTGTAGCAGAGGGGCCACAGACAGAAGCTGTGGTGGTTTTTACTTTGTGCA
AAAAGGCAGTGAGTTTCGTGAAGCCTGGAAGTTGGTCATGTGTCTTAAGAGTGGCTGGACTTTGACATGT
GGCTGTTTGAATAAGAGAAGGACAAAGGGAGGAGAAAGCACATGTGCTCCAGTGAGTCTTCGTCACTCTG
TCTGCCAAGCAATTGATATATAACCGTGATTGTCTCTGCTTTTCTTCTGAAATGTAGATAACTGCTTTTT
GACAAAGAGAGCCTTCCCTCTCCCCCACCCCTGTGTTCTTGGGTAGGAATGGGAAAAGGGGCAACCTACA
AAGATTGTTGGGGCAAGGGAAGTCACAAGCTTTCGGATGGGCGGTGGCTTTTCACAAAACATTTAGCTCA
TCTTATTCTCTCTTTGTCCTCTCTCCCCTCCTGCCCGCCCGCACCCTGGAATTGCCACTCAGTTCCTCTG
GGTGTGCACATATGTTTGGAGAAATAGAGGAGAGAAAAGAGGGCCACGTAACTGAGAGCTTACAGTGCCA
ATGCCGTTTGTGTTCTGGCCAGAGTGGAGTGCGCAGCCCTGACTCCCAGGCGCTGAGATCGTTGCCTGGT
TACCCAGGAAGCTGCTGTTCCGGCTGCCCAGCCCTTCTCTGAGCCAGCGGATGCACAGTCCGTGGCCTTC
TTCAGGCTTATTGATGATGCTTTTTGCAAATGTTGAATCATGGTTCTGTTTCTAAGTTGGATCTTTTTTG
TTTTCTCCTTGCCACCCTAATTTGACATCAAAATTCTCTCTTGTGCATTGGGCCCTGGGTCATTCAAACC
CAGGTCACCTCATTCCCCTTCTCTGTTCAC
